Addgene plasmid #167274: pET51b-His-TEV-CLIP-tag
Purpose: Overexpression of CLIP-tag in E. coli
Depositing lab: Kai Johnsson. Depositing organization: Max Planck Institute for Medical Research. Publication: Kinetic and Structural Characterization of the Self-Labeling Protein Tags HaloTag7, SNAP-tag, and CLIP-tag. Wilhelm J, Kuhn S, Tarnawski M, Gotthard G, Tunnermann J, Tanzer T, Karpenko J, Mertes N, Xue L, Uhrig U, Reinstein J, Hiblot J, Johnsson K. Biochemistry. 2021 Aug 24;60(33):2560-2575. doi: 10.1021/acs.biochem.1c00258. Epub 2021 Aug 2. PubMed 34339177.
Backbone
  Vector backbone: pET51b(+)
  Backbone manufacturer: Novagen
  Vector type: Bacterial Expression
Growth in bacteria
  Bacterial resistance: Ampicillin, 100 μg/mL
  Growth temperature: 37°C
  Growth strain: DH5alpha
  Copy number: Low Copy
Gene/Insert
  Gene/Insert name: CLIP-tag
  Species: Synthetic
  Insert size (bp): 606
  Promoter: T7
  Tag / fusion protein: His x10 (N terminal on insert)
  Cloning method: Gibson Cloning
Terms and licenses: Academic/Nonprofit Terms; Industry Terms: Not Available to Industry
Depositor comments: Please visit https://www.biorxiv.org/content/10.1101/2021.04.13.439540v1 for bioRxiv preprint.
How to cite: pET51b-His-TEV-CLIP-tag was a gift from Kai Johnsson (Addgene plasmid # 167274 ; http://n2t.net/addgene:167274 ; RRID:Addgene_167274)
