[The description below was written by a language model from this plasmid's Addgene catalogue record and pLannotate feature annotations shown in this document.]
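Description:
pET51b-His-TEV-CLIP-tag is a bacterial expression plasmid of about 5.7 kb, built on the Novagen pET51b(+) backbone for overexpressing the CLIP-tag protein in E. coli. It replicates from a pBR322-type ColE1 origin accompanied by the bom region and the rop gene, which together account for its catalogued low copy number. Selection is by ampicillin through the β-lactamase gene. An f1 phage origin is also present, along with short tetracycline-resistance fragments that are non-functional remnants of the pBR322 lineage.

The expression cassette follows the standard pET design. A T7 promoter is immediately followed by a lac operator, and a plasmid-borne lacI gene supplies the repressor. Transcription therefore depends on a host that provides T7 RNA polymerase and is relieved by IPTG or lactose. A T7 gene 10 ribosome binding site drives translation, and a T7 terminator closes the unit. The open reading frame encodes an N-terminal ten-histidine tag according to the catalogue (not separately annotated in the feature table), then a TEV protease cleavage site, then the synthetic CLIP-tag insert listed as 606 bp. The annotation software labels the insert as a fragment of human MGMT, which is consistent with CLIP-tag being an engineered derivative of that DNA-repair alkyltransferase. CLIP-tag keeps the suicide-enzyme chemistry of MGMT, so it labels itself covalently with synthetic substrates. A very short downstream match annotated as a SET1 fragment is probably incidental.

The His tag permits affinity purification and the TEV site allows its later removal. The plasmid serves to produce recombinant CLIP-tag, and the associated publication concerns kinetic and structural characterization of self-labeling protein tags.
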