Features (pLannotate 1.2.2; 19 found; start..end, strand, type, name):
     12..467     +  rep_origin     f1 ori (sequence partly withheld): f1 bacteriophage origin of replication; arrow indicates direction of (+) strand synthesis
    582..1442    -  CDS            AmpR: β-lactamase; bla; confers resistance to ampicillin, carbenicillin, and related antibiotics
   1443..1535    -  promoter       AmpR promoter: bla
   1616..2204    +  rep_origin     ori: high-copy-number ColE1/pMB1/pBR322/pUC origin of replication
   2390..2529    -  misc_feature   bom: basis of mobility region from pBR322
   2631..2822    -  CDS            rop: Rop protein, which maintains plasmids at low copy number; rop
   2839..3219    +  CDS            YPB1_ECOLX: Protein predicted: Swiss-Prot protein existence level 4. From Escherichia coli.
   3281..3345    -  CDS            TcR (fragment): tetracycline efflux protein; tet; confers resistance to tetracycline
   3360..3381    -  protein_bind   CAP binding site: CAP binding activates transcription in the presence of cAMP. E. coli catabolite activator protein
   3394..4476    -  CDS            lacI: lac repressor; lacI; The lac repressor binds to the lac operator to inhibit transcription in E. coli. This inhibition can be relieved by adding lactose or isopropyl-β-D-thiogalactopyranoside (IPTG).
   4477..4554    -  promoter       lacI promoter: lacI
   4562..4841    -  CDS            TcR (fragment): tetracycline efflux protein; tet; confers resistance to tetracycline
   4867..4885    +  promoter       T7 promoter: promoter for bacteriophage T7 RNA polymerase
   4886..4910    +  protein_bind   lac operator: The lac repressor binds to the lac operator to inhibit transcription in E. coli. This inhibition can be relieved by adding lactose or isopropyl-β-D-thiogalactopyranoside (IPTG). lac repressor encoded by lacI
   4925..4947    +  RBS            RBS: efficient ribosome binding site from bacteriophage T7 gene 10 (Olins and Rangwala, 1989)
   4987..5007    +  CDS            TEV site: tobacco etch virus (TEV) protease recognition and cleavage site
   5008..5556    +  CDS            MGMT (fragment): MGMT_HUMAN - Experimental evidence at protein level: Swiss-Prot protein existence level 1. Involved in the cellular defense against the biological effects of O6-methylguanine (O6-MeG) and O4-methylthymine (O4-MeT) in DNA. Repairs the methylated nucleobase in DNA by stoichiometrically transferring the methyl group to a cysteine residue in the enzyme. This is a suicide reaction: the enzyme is irreversibly inactivated. From Homo sapiens (Human).
   5568..5585    +  CDS            SET1 (fragment): solubility-enhancement tag derived from T7 phage gene 10B
   5593..5640    +  terminator     T7 terminator: transcription terminator for bacteriophage T7 RNA polymerase
>Addgene plasmid #167274 | pET51b-His-TEV-CLIP-tag | addgene full sequence | sequence record 330278 | Addgene NGS Result
TGGCGAATGGG
[124 nt withheld, positions 12-135]
C
[91 nt withheld, positions 137-227]
A
[49 nt withheld, positions 229-277]
CCTTTGACGTTGGAGTCCACGTTCTTT
[37 nt withheld, positions 305-341]
ACCCTATCTCGGTCTATTCTTTTGATTTATAAGGGATTTTGCCGATTTCGGCCTATTGGTTAAAAAATGA
GCTGATTTAACAAAAATTTAACGCGAATTTTAACAAAATATTAACGTTTACAATTTCTGGCGGCACGATG
GCATGAGATTATCAAAAAGGATCTTCACCTAGATCCTTTTAAATTAAAAATGAAGTTTTAAATCAATCTA
AAGTATATATGAGTAAACTTGGTCTGACAGTTACCAATGCTTAATCAGTGAGGCACCTATCTCAGCGATC
TGTCTATTTCGTTCATCCATAGTTGCCTGACTCCCCGTCGTGTAGATAACTACGATACGGGAGGGCTTAC
CATCTGGCCCCAGTGCTGCAATGATACCGCGAGACCCACGCTCACCGGCTCCAGATTTATCAGCAATAAA
CCAGCCAGCCGGAAGGGCCGAGCGCAGAAGTGGTCCTGCAACTTTATCCGCCTCCATCCAGTCTATTAAT
TGTTGCCGGGAAGCTAGAGTAAGTAGTTCGCCAGTTAATAGTTTGCGCAACGTTGTTGCCATTGCTACAG
GCATCGTGGTGTCACGCTCGTCGTTTGGTATGGCTTCATTCAGCTCCGGTTCCCAACGATCAAGGCGAGT
TACATGATCCCCCATGTTGTGCAAAAAAGCGGTTAGCTCCTTCGGTCCTCCGATCGTTGTCAGAAGTAAG
TTGGCCGCAGTGTTATCACTCATGGTTATGGCAGCACTGCATAATTCTCTTACTGTCATGCCATCCGTAA
GATGCTTTTCTGTGACTGGTGAGTACTCAACCAAGTCATTCTGAGAATAGTGTATGCGGCGACCGAGTTG
CTCTTGCCCGGCGTCAATACGGGATAATACCGCGCCACATAGCAGAACTTTAAAAGTGCTCATCATTGGA
AAACGTTCTTCGGGGCGAAAACTCTCAAGGATCTTACCGCTGTTGAGATCCAGTTCGATGTAACCCACTC
GTGCACCCAACTGATCTTCAGCATCTTTTACTTTCACCAGCGTTTCTGGGTGAGCAAAAACAGGAAGGCA
AAATGCCGCAAAAAAGGGAATAAGGGCGACACGGAAATGTTGAATACTCATACTCTTCCTTTTTCAATCA
TGATTGAAGCATTTATCAGGGTTATTGTCTCATGAGCGGATACATATTTGAATGTATTTAGAAAAATAAA
CAAATAGGTCATGACCAAAATCCCTTAACGTGAGTTTTCGTTCCACTGAGCGTCAGACCCCGTAGAAAAG
ATCAAAGGATCTTCTTGAGATCCTTTTTTTCTGCGCGTAATCTGCTGCTTGCAAACAAAAAAACCACCGC
TACCAGCGGTGGTTTGTTTGCCGGATCAAGAGCTACCAACTCTTTTTCCGAAGGTAACTGGCTTCAGCAG
AGCGCAGATACCAAATACTGTCCTTCTAGTGTAGCCGTAGTTAGGCCACCACTTCAAGAACTCTGTAGCA
CCGCCTACATACCTCGCTCTGCTAATCCTGTTACCAGTGGCTGCTGCCAGTGGCGATAAGTCGTGTCTTA
CCGGGTTGGACTCAAGACGATAGTTACCGGATAAGGCGCAGCGGTCGGGCTGAACGGGGGGTTCGTGCAC
ACAGCCCAGCTTGGAGCGAACGACCTACACCGAACTGAGATACCTACAGCGTGAGCTATGAGAAAGCGCC
ACGCTTCCCGAAGGGAGAAAGGCGGACAGGTATCCGGTAAGCGGCAGGGTCGGAACAGGAGAGCGCACGA
GGGAGCTTCCAGGGGGAAACGCCTGGTATCTTTATAGTCCTGTCGGGTTTCGCCACCTCTGACTTGAGCG
TCGATTTTTGTGATGCTCGTCAGGGGGGCGGAGCCTATGGAAAAACGCCAGCAACGCGGCCTTTTTACGG
TTCCTGGCCTTTTGCTGGCCTTTTGCTCACATGTTCTTTCCTGCGTTATCCCCTGATTCTGTGGATAACC
GTATTACCGCCTTTGAGTGAGCTGATACCGCTCGCCGCAGCCGAACGACCGAGCGCAGCGAGTCAGTGAG
CGAGGAAGCGGAAGAGCGCCTGATGCGGTATTTTCTCCTTACGCATCTGTGCGGTATTTCACACCGCAAT
GGTGCACTCTCAGTACAATCTGCTCTGATGCCGCATAGTTAAGCCAGTATACACTCCGCTATCGCTACGT
GACTGGGTCATGGCTGCGCCCCGACACCCGCCAACACCCGCTGACGCGCCCTGACGGGCTTGTCTGCTCC
CGGCATCCGCTTACAGACAAGCTGTGACCGTCTCCGGGAGCTGCATGTGTCAGAGGTTTTCACCGTCATC
ACCGAAACGCGCGAGGCAGCTGCGGTAAAGCTCATCAGCGTGGTCGTGAAGCGATTCACAGATGTCTGCC
TGTTCATCCGCGTCCAGCTCGTTGAGTTTCTCCAGAAGCGTTAATGTCTGGCTTCTGATAAAGCGGGCCA
TGTTAAGGGCGGTTTTTTCCTGTTTGGTCACTGATGCCTCCGTGTAAGGGGGATTTCTGTTCATGGGGGT
AATGATACCGATGAAACGAGAGAGGATGCTCACGATACGGGTTACTGATGATGAACATGCCCGGTTACTG
GAACGTTGTGAGGGTAAACAACTGGCGGTATGGATGCGGCGGGACCAGAGAAAAATCACTCAGGGTCAAT
GCCAGCGCTTCGTTAATACAGATGTAGGTGTTCCACAGGGTAGCCAGCAGCATCCTGCGATGCAGATCCG
GAACATAATGGTGCAGGGCGCTGACTTCCGCGTTTCCAGACTTTACGAAACACGGAAACCGAAGACCATT
CATGTTGTTGCTCAGGTCGCAGACGTTTTGCAGCAGCAGTCGCTTCACGTTCGCTCGCGTATCGGTGATT
CATTCTGCTAACCAGTAAGGCAACCCCGCCAGCCTAGCCGGGTCCTCAACGACAGGAGCACGATCATGCT
AGTCATGCCCCGCGCCCACCGGAAGGAGCTGACTGGGTTGAAGGCTCTCAAGGGCATCGGTCGAGATCCC
GGTGCCTAATGAGTGAGCTAACTTACATTAATTGCGTTGCGCTCACTGCCCGCTTTCCAGTCGGGAAACC
TGTCGTGCCAGCTGCATTAATGAATCGGCCAACGCGCGGGGAGAGGCGGTTTGCGTATTGGGCGCCAGGG
TGGTTTTTCTTTTCACCAGTGAGACGGGCAACAGCTGATTGCCCTTCACCGCCTGGCCCTGAGAGAGTTG
CAGCAAGCGGTCCACGCTGGTTTGCCCCAGCAGGCGAAAATCCTGTTTGATGGTGGTTAACGGCGGGATA
TAACATGAGCTGTCTTCGGTATCGTCGTATCCCACTACCGAGATGTCCGCACCAACGCGCAGCCCGGACT
CGGTAATGGCGCGCATTGCGCCCAGCGCCATCTGATCGTTGGCAACCAGCATCGCAGTGGGAACGATGCC
CTCATTCAGCATTTGCATGGTTTGTTGAAAACCGGACATGGCACTCCAGTCGCCTTCCCGTTCCGCTATC
GGCTGAATTTGATTGCGAGTGAGATATTTATGCCAGCCAGCCAGACGCAGACGCGCCGAGACAGAACTTA
ATGGGCCCGCTAACAGCGCGATTTGCTGGTGACCCAATGCGACCAGATGCTCCACGCCCAGTCGCGTACC
GTCTTCATGGGAGAAAATAATACTGTTGATGGGTGTCTGGTCAGAGACATCAAGAAATAACGCCGGAACA
TTAGTGCAGGCAGCTTCCACAGCAATGGCATCCTGGTCATCCAGCGGATAGTTAATGATCAGCCCACTGA
CGCGTTGCGCGAGAAGATTGTGCACCGCCGCTTTACAGGCTTCGACGCCGCTTCGTTCTACCATCGACAC
CACCACGCTGGCACCCAGTTGATCGGCGCGAGATTTAATCGCCGCGACAATTTGCGACGGCGCGTGCAGG
GCCAGACTGGAGGTGGCAACGCCAATCAGCAACGACTGTTTGCCCGCCAGTTGTTGTGCCACGCGGTTGG
GAATGTAATTCAGCTCCGCCATCGCCGCTTCCACTTTTTCCCGCGTTTTCGCAGAAACGTGGCTGGCCTG
GTTCACCACGCGGGAAACGGTCTGATAAGAGACACCGGCATACTCTGCGACATCGTATAACGTTACTGGT
TTCACATTCACCACCCTGAATTGACTCTCTTCCGGGCGCTATCATGCCATACCGCGAAAGGTTTTGCGCC
ATTCGATGGTGTCCGGGATCTCGACGCTCTCCCTTATGCGACTCCTGCATTAGGAAGCAGCCCAGTAGTA
GGTTGAGGCCGTTGAGCACCGCCGCCGCAAGGAATGGTGCATGCAAGGAGATGGCGCCCAACAGTCCCCC
GGCCACGGGGCCTGCCACCATACCCACGCCGAAACAAGCGCTCATGAGCCCGAAGTGGCGAGCCCGATCT
TCCCCATCGGTGATGTCGGCGATATAGGCGCCAGCAACCGCACCTGTGGCGCCGGTGATGCCGGCCACGA
TGCGTCCGGCGTAGAGGATCGAGATCGATCTCGATCCCGCGAAATTAATACGACTCACTATAGGGGAATT
GTGAGCGGATAACAATTCCCCTCTAGAAATAATTTTGTTTAACTTTAAGAAGGAGATATACCATGCATCA
CCACCATCATCACCATCACCACCACGAAAACCTGTATTTTCAGGGCATGGACAAGGATTGTGAGATGAAG
CGTACCACTCTGGATTCTCCACTGGGCAAGCTGGAGCTGTCTGGCTGTGAACAAGGTCTGCATGAGATTA
TCTTTCTGGGTAAGGGCACCTCCGCGGCGGATGCTGTTGAGGTTCCAGCGCCAGCGGCTGTGCTGGGCGG
TCCAGAACCACTGATCCAAGCGACTGCGTGGCTGAATGCGTACTTCCATCAACCGGAAGCTATCGAGGAA
TTTCCGGTTCCAGCGCTGCACCATCCAGTTTTCCAACAAGAGAGCTTCACTCGCCAAGTTCTGTGGAAGC
TGCTGAAGGTTGTTAAGTTTGGTGAAGTTATTAGCGAGAGCCACCTGGCTGCTCTGGTTGGTAATCCGGC
TGCGACCGCTGCTGTTAACACTGCGCTGGACGGCAACCCAGTTCCGATCCTGATTCCATGTCATCGCGTT
GTGCAAGGTGATTCCGATGTTGGCCCATATCTGGGTGGTCTGGCGGTTAAGGAGTGGCTGCTGGCTCATG
AGGGCCATCGCCTGGGCAAGCCGGGTCTGGGTGGATAATTAACCTAGGCTGCTGCCACCGCTGAGCAATA
ACTAGCATAACCCCTTGGGGCCTCTAAACGGGTCTTGAGGGGTTTTTTGCTGAAAGGAGGAACTATATCC
GGAT
